Addgene plasmid #98168: p-mCherry-C1-iC++_CA
Purpose: slow cycling (open for minutes) step-function artificial anion conducting channelrhodopsin (aACR). High light sensitivity. Activation with cyan light, inactivation max with 590 nm (accelarates closure to ms). Codon optimized for mammalian expression.
Depositing lab: Peter Hegemann. Depositing organization: Humboldt-Universitaet zu Berlin. Publication: Anion-conducting channelrhodopsins with tuned spectra and modified kinetics engineered for optogenetic manipulation of behavior. Wietek J, Rodriguez-Rozada S, Tutas J, Tenedini F, Grimm C, Oertner TG, Soba P, Hegemann P, Wiegert JS. Sci Rep. 2017 Nov 2;7(1):14957. doi: 10.1038/s41598-017-14330-y. PubMed 29097684.
Backbone
  Vector backbone: pEGFP-C1
  Backbone size w/o insert (bp): 4708
  Vector type: Mammalian Expression
  Selectable markers: Neomycin (select with G418)
Growth in bacteria
  Bacterial resistance: Kanamycin, 50 μg/mL
  Growth temperature: 37°C
  Growth strain: XL1 Blue
  Copy number: High Copy
Gene/Insert
  Gene/Insert name: Synthetic construct iC++_C128A gene (alt names: iC++; SwiChR++, C1C2)
  Species: Synthetic
  Insert size (bp): 927
  Mutation: T59S, E83N, E90Q, E101S, V117R, E123S, C128A, V242R, T246N, N258Q, E273S
  Promoter: CMV (+enhancer)
  Tag / fusion protein: mCherry (C terminal on backbone)
  Cloning method: Restriction Enzyme; 5′ cloning site NheI (not destroyed); 3′ cloning site AgeI (not destroyed)
  Sequencing primers: 5′ EGFP-N1-F: GAGGTCTATATAAGCAGAGC or CMV-F: GCAAATGGGCGGTAGGCGT; 3′ EGFP-C1-R: AACCATTATAAGCTGCAATAAAC
Terms and licenses: Academic/Nonprofit Terms; Industry Terms: Not Available to Industry
How to cite: p-mCherry-C1-iC++_CA was a gift from Peter Hegemann (Addgene plasmid # 98168 ; http://n2t.net/addgene:98168 ; RRID:Addgene_98168)
