[The description below was written by a language model from this plasmid's Addgene catalogue record and pLannotate feature annotations shown in this document.]
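Description:
p-mCherry-C1-iC++_CA is a mammalian expression plasmid built on the pEGFP-C1 backbone, in which the fluorescent protein is mCherry rather than EGFP. It encodes a synthetic, mammalian codon-optimized anion-conducting channelrhodopsin fused at its C terminus to mCherry. The roughly 930 bp opsin insert sits between the NheI and AgeI sites, directly downstream of the human CMV immediate-early enhancer and promoter and upstream of the mCherry coding sequence. Transcription ends at the SV40 polyadenylation signal. The automated annotation recognises only a short stretch at the start of the insert as resembling channelrhodopsin-2. This is expected for an engineered C1C2-derived chimera, and the rest of the opsin sequence is simply unannotated.

The insert is iC++ carrying the additional C128A substitution, alongside ten other listed point mutations (T59S, E83N, E90Q, E101S, V117R, E123S, V242R, T246N, N258Q, E273S). According to the record, C128A makes this a slow-cycling step-function variant. Cyan light opens the channel, which stays open for minutes and gives high light sensitivity, while light around 590 nm accelerates closure to the millisecond range. This bistable behaviour suits sustained optogenetic inhibition of cells, and the red fluorescent tag reports expression and localisation.

The plasmid replicates at high copy in E. coli from a ColE1/pUC-type origin and also carries an f1 origin. A single Tn5 aminoglycoside phosphotransferase gene is driven by tandem bacterial and SV40 early promoters and terminated by the HSV TK polyadenylation signal. It provides kanamycin resistance in bacteria and G418 selection in mammalian cells. Several small fragment hits in the feature table (RSF ori, ble, bGH poly(A), large T antigen) appear to be backbone remnants or annotation artefacts rather than functional elements.
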