Features (pLannotate 1.2.2; 16 found; start..end, strand, type, name):
      1..23      +  rep_origin     RSF ori (fragment): Plasmids containing the RSF 1030 origin of replication can be propagated in E. coli cells that contain additional plasmids with compatible origins.
     91..394     +  enhancer       CMV enhancer: human cytomegalovirus immediate early enhancer
    395..598     +  promoter       CMV promoter: human cytomegalovirus (CMV) immediate early promoter
    633..666     +  CDS            ChR2(H134R) (fragment): H134R mutant of an N-terminal fragment of channelrhodopsin-2 from the alga Chlamydomonas reinhardtii (Nagel et al., 2005) blue light-activated cation channel
   1570..2278    +  CDS            mCherry (fragment): monomeric derivative of DsRed fluorescent protein (Shaner et al., 2004) mammalian codon-optimized
   2280..2329    +  misc_feature   MCS (fragment): multiple cloning site
   2346..2430    +  CDS            large T antigen (fragment): large T antigen from SV40 (simian virus 40)
   2453..2574    +  polyA_signal   SV40 poly(A) signal: SV40 polyadenylation signal
   2608..3036    -  rep_origin     f1 ori (sequence partly withheld): f1 bacteriophage origin of replication; arrow indicates direction of (+) strand synthesis
   3063..3167    +  promoter       AmpR promoter: bla
   3169..3526    +  promoter       SV40 promoter: SV40 enhancer and early promoter
   3561..4355    +  CDS            NeoR/KanR: aminoglycoside phosphotransferase from Tn5; aph(3')-II (or nptII); confers resistance to neomycin, kanamycin, and G418 (Geneticin®)
   4376..4528    +  CDS            ble (fragment): BLE_KLEPN - Experimental evidence at protein level: Swiss-Prot protein existence level 1. Binding protein with a strong affinity to the bleomycin family of antibiotics. Binds to CL990; an antimitotic-antibiotic compound. From Klebsiella pneumoniae.
   4587..4634    +  polyA_signal   HSV TK poly(A) signal: herpes simplex virus thymidine kinase polyadenylation signal (Cole and Stacy, 1985)
   4725..4741    -  polyA_signal   bGH poly(A) signal (fragment): bovine growth hormone polyadenylation signal
   4963..5551    +  rep_origin     ori: high-copy-number ColE1/pMB1/pBR322/pUC origin of replication
>Addgene plasmid #98168 | p-mCherry-C1-iC++_CA | addgene full sequence | sequence record 182759 | Addgene NGS Result
TCTGTGGATAACCGTATTACCGCCATGCATTAGTTATTAATAGTAATCAATTACGGGGTCATTAGTTCAT
AGCCCATATATGGAGTTCCGCGTTACATAACTTACGGTAAATGGCCCGCCTGGCTGACCGCCCAACGACC
CCCGCCCATTGACGTCAATAATGACGTATGTTCCCATAGTAACGCCAATAGGGACTTTCCATTGACGTCA
ATGGGTGGAGTATTTACGGTAAACTGCCCACTTGGCAGTACATCAAGTGTATCATATGCCAAGTACGCCC
CCTATTGACGTCAATGACGGTAAATGGCCCGCCTGGCATTATGCCCAGTACATGACCTTATGGGACTTTC
CTACTTGGCAGTACATCTACGTATTAGTCATCGCTATTACCATGGTGATGCGGTTTTGGCAGTACATCAA
TGGGCGTGGATAGCGGTTTGACTCACGGGGATTTCCAAGTCTCCACCCCATTGACGTCAATGGGAGTTTG
TTTTGGCACCAAAATCAACGGGACTTTCCAAAATGTCGTAACAACTCCGCCCCATTGACGCAAATGGGCG
GTAGGCGTGTACGGTGGGAGGTCTATATAAGCAGAGCTGGTTTAGTGAACCGTCAGATCCGCTAGCGCCA
CCATGGACTATGGCGGCGCTTTGTCTGCCGTCGGACTCTTCCAAACCTCATACACTCTTGAGAACAATGG
TTCTGTTATTTGCATCCCGAACAACGGCCAGTGCTTCTGCTTGGCTTGGCTTAAATCCAACGGAACAAAT
GCCGAGAAGTTGGCTGCCAACATTCTGCAGTGGATTTCTTTTGCGCTTTCAGCGCTCTGCCTGATGTTCT
ACGGCTACCAGACCTGGAAGTCTACTTGCGGCTGGGAGAACATTTACGTGGCCACGATCCAGATGATCAA
GTTCATCATCGAGTATTTCCATAGCTTTGACGAACCTGCGGTGATCTACTCATCCAACGGCAACAAGACC
CGGTGGCTTCGTTACGCGAGCTGGCTGCTGACCGCCCCTGTCATTCTTATCCACCTGAGCAACCTTACGG
GTCTGGCGAACGACTATAACAAGCGTACCATGGGTCTGCTGGTGTCAGATATCGGCACGATCGTGTGGGG
CACCACGGCCGCGCTGTCCAAGGGATACGTCCGTGTCATTTTCTTCCTGATGGGCCTGTGCTACGGCATC
TACACATTCTTCAACGCAGCCAAGGTCTACATTGAGGCGTACCACACCGTGCCGAAGGGCCGGTGTCGCC
AGGTGGTGACTGGCATGGCTTGGCTCTTCTTCGTATCATGGGGTATGTTCCCCATCCTGTTCATCCTCGG
CCCCGAGGGCTTCGGCGTCCTGAGCCGGTACGGCTCCAACGTCGGCCACACCATCATTGACCTGATGTCG
AAGCAGTGCTGGGGTCTGCTCGGCCACTACCTGCGCGTGCTGATCCACAGCCATATCCTCATCCACGGCG
ACATTCGCAAGACCACCAAATTGAACATTGGTGGCACTGAGATTGAGGTCGAGACGCTGGTGGAGGACGA
GGCCGAGGCTGGCGCGGTCGCGGCACCGGTGGTGAGCAAGGGCGAGGAGGATAACATGGCCATCATCAAG
GAGTTCATGCGCTTCAAGGTGCACATGGAGGGCTCCGTGAACGGCCACGAGTTCGAGATCGAGGGCGAGG
GCGAGGGCCGCCCCTACGAGGGCACCCAGACCGCCAAGCTGAAGGTGACCAAGGGTGGCCCCCTGCCCTT
CGCCTGGGACATCCTGTCCCCTCAGTTCATGTACGGCTCCAAGGCCTACGTGAAGCACCCCGCCGACATC
CCCGACTACTTGAAGCTGTCCTTCCCCGAGGGCTTCAAGTGGGAGCGCGTGATGAACTTCGAGGACGGCG
GCGTGGTGACCGTGACCCAGGACTCCTCCCTGCAGGACGGCGAGTTCATCTACAAGGTGAAGCTGCGCGG
CACCAACTTCCCCTCCGACGGCCCCGTAATGCAGAAGAAGACCATGGGCTGGGAGGCCTCCTCCGAGCGG
ATGTACCCCGAGGACGGCGCCCTGAAGGGCGAGATCAAGCAGAGGCTGAAGCTGAAGGACGGCGGCCACT
ACGACGCTGAGGTCAAGACCACCTACAAGGCCAAGAAGCCCGTGCAGCTGCCCGGCGCCTACAACGTCAA
CATCAAGTTGGACATCACCTCCCACAACGAGGACTACACCATCGTGGAACAGTACGAACGCGCCGAGGGC
CGCCACTCCACCGGCGGCATGGACGAGCTGTACAAGTAAGAGCTCAAGCTTCGAATTCTGCAGTCGACGG
TACCGCGGGCCCGGGATCCACCGGATCTAGATAACTGATCATAATCAGCCATACCACATTTGTAGAGGTT
TTACTTGCTTTAAAAAACCTCCCACACCTCCCCCTGAACCTGAAACATAAAATGAATGCAATTGTTGTTG
TTAACTTGTTTATTGCAGCTTATAATGGTTACAAATAAAGCAATAGCATCACAAATTTCACAAATAAAGC
ATTTTTTTCACTGCATTCTAGTTGTGGTTTGTCCAAACTCATCAATGTATCTTAACGCGTAAATTGTAAG
CGTTAATATTTTGTTAAAATTCGCGTTAAATTTTTGTTAAATCAGCTCATTTTTTAACCAATAGGCCGAA
ATCGGCAAAATCCCTTATAAATCAAAAGAATAGACCGAGATAGGGT
[37 nt withheld, positions 2707-2743]
AAAGAACGTGGACTCCAACGTCAAAGG
[49 nt withheld, positions 2771-2819]
T
[91 nt withheld, positions 2821-2911]
G
[124 nt withheld, positions 2913-3036]
CAGGTGGCACTTTTCGGGGAAATGTGCGCGGAACCCCTATTTGTTTATTTTTCTAAATACATTCAAATAT
GTATCCGCTCATGAGACAATAACCCTGATAAATGCTTCAATAATATTGAAAAAGGAAGAGTCCTGAGGCG
GAAAGAACCAGCTGTGGAATGTGTGTCAGTTAGGGTGTGGAAAGTCCCCAGGCTCCCCAGCAGGCAGAAG
TATGCAAAGCATGCATCTCAATTAGTCAGCAACCAGGTGTGGAAAGTCCCCAGGCTCCCCAGCAGGCAGA
AGTATGCAAAGCATGCATCTCAATTAGTCAGCAACCATAGTCCCGCCCCTAACTCCGCCCATCCCGCCCC
TAACTCCGCCCAGTTCCGCCCATTCTCCGCCCCATGGCTGACTAATTTTTTTTATTTATGCAGAGGCCGA
GGCCGCCTCGGCCTCTGAGCTATTCCAGAAGTAGTGAGGAGGCTTTTTTGGAGGCCTAGGCTTTTGCAAA
GATCGATCAAGAGACAGGATGAGGATCGTTTCGCATGATTGAACAAGATGGATTGCACGCAGGTTCTCCG
GCCGCTTGGGTGGAGAGGCTATTCGGCTATGACTGGGCACAACAGACAATCGGCTGCTCTGATGCCGCCG
TGTTCCGGCTGTCAGCGCAGGGGCGCCCGGTTCTTTTTGTCAAGACCGACCTGTCCGGTGCCCTGAATGA
ACTGCAAGACGAGGCAGCGCGGCTATCGTGGCTGGCCACGACGGGCGTTCCTTGCGCAGCTGTGCTCGAC
GTTGTCACTGAAGCGGGAAGGGACTGGCTGCTATTGGGCGAAGTGCCGGGGCAGGATCTCCTGTCATCTC
ACCTTGCTCCTGCCGAGAAAGTATCCATCATGGCTGATGCAATGCGGCGGCTGCATACGCTTGATCCGGC
TACCTGCCCATTCGACCACCAAGCGAAACATCGCATCGAGCGAGCACGTACTCGGATGGAAGCCGGTCTT
GTCGATCAGGATGATCTGGACGAAGAGCATCAGGGGCTCGCGCCAGCCGAACTGTTCGCCAGGCTCAAGG
CGAGCATGCCCGACGGCGAGGATCTCGTCGTGACCCATGGCGATGCCTGCTTGCCGAATATCATGGTGGA
AAATGGCCGCTTTTCTGGATTCATCGACTGTGGCCGGCTGGGTGTGGCGGACCGCTATCAGGACATAGCG
TTGGCTACCCGTGATATTGCTGAAGAGCTTGGCGGCGAATGGGCTGACCGCTTCCTCGTGCTTTACGGTA
TCGCCGCTCCCGATTCGCAGCGCATCGCCTTCTATCGCCTTCTTGACGAGTTCTTCTGAGCGGGACTCTG
GGGTTCGAAATGACCGACCAAGCGACGCCCAACCTGCCATCACGAGATTTCGATTCCACCGCCGCCTTCT
ATGAAAGGTTGGGCTTCGGAATCGTTTTCCGGGACGCCGGCTGGATGATCCTCCAGCGCGGGGATCTCAT
GCTGGAGTTCTTCGCCCACCCTAGGGGGAGGCTAACTGAAACACGGAAGGAGACAATACCGGAAGGAACC
CGCGCTATGACGGCAATAAAAAGACAGAATAAAACGCACGGTGTTGGGTCGTTTGTTCATAAACGCGGGG
TTCGGTCCCAGGGCTGGCACTCTGTCGATACCCCACCGAGACCCCATTGGGGCCAATACGCCCGCGTTTC
TTCCTTTTCCCCACCCCACCCCCCAAGTTCGGGTGAAGGCCCAGGGCTCGCAGCCAACGTCGGGGCGGCA
GGCCCTGCCATAGCCTCAGGTTACTCATATATACTTTAGATTGATTTAAAACTTCATTTTTAATTTAAAA
GGATCTAGGTGAAGATCCTTTTTGATAATCTCATGACCAAAATCCCTTAACGTGAGTTTTCGTTCCACTG
AGCGTCAGACCCCGTAGAAAAGATCAAAGGATCTTCTTGAGATCCTTTTTTTCTGCGCGTAATCTGCTGC
TTGCAAACAAAAAAACCACCGCTACCAGCGGTGGTTTGTTTGCCGGATCAAGAGCTACCAACTCTTTTTC
CGAAGGTAACTGGCTTCAGCAGAGCGCAGATACCAAATACTGTTCTTCTAGTGTAGCCGTAGTTAGGCCA
CCACTTCAAGAACTCTGTAGCACCGCCTACATACCTCGCTCTGCTAATCCTGTTACCAGTGGCTGCTGCC
AGTGGCGATAAGTCGTGTCTTACCGGGTTGGACTCAAGACGATAGTTACCGGATAAGGCGCAGCGGTCGG
GCTGAACGGGGGGTTCGTGCACACAGCCCAGCTTGGAGCGAACGACCTACACCGAACTGAGATACCTACA
GCGTGAGCTATGAGAAAGCGCCACGCTTCCCGAAGGGAGAAAGGCGGACAGGTATCCGGTAAGCGGCAGG
GTCGGAACAGGAGAGCGCACGAGGGAGCTTCCAGGGGGAAACGCCTGGTATCTTTATAGTCCTGTCGGGT
TTCGCCACCTCTGACTTGAGCGTCGATTTTTGTGATGCTCGTCAGGGGGGCGGAGCCTATGGAAAAACGC
CAGCAACGCGGCCTTTTTACGGTTCCTGGCCTTTTGCTGGCCTTTTGCTCACATGTTCTTTCCTGCGTTA
TCCCCTGAT
