>Addgene plasmid #98168 | p-mCherry-C1-iC++_CA | depositor partial sequence | sequence record 179942 | iC++_C128A gene
ATGGACTATGGCGGCGCTTTGTCTGCCGTCGGACTCTTCCAAACCTCATACACTCTTGAGAACAATGGTT
CTGTTATTTGCATCCCGAACAACGGCCAGTGCTTCTGCTTGGCTTGGCTTAAATCCAACGGAACAAATGC
CGAGAAGTTGGCTGCCAACATTCTGCAGTGGATTTCTTTTGCGCTTTCAGCGCTCTGCCTGATGTTCTAC
GGCTACCAGACCTGGAAGTCTACTTGCGGCTGGGAGAACATTTACGTGGCCACGATCCAGATGATCAAGT
TCATCATCGAGTATTTCCATAGCTTTGACGAACCTGCGGTGATCTACTCATCCAACGGCAACAAGACCCG
GTGGCTTCGTTACGCGAGCTGGCTGCTGACCGCCCCTGTCATTCTTATCCACCTGAGCAACCTTACGGGT
CTGGCGAACGACTATAACAAGCGTACCATGGGTCTGCTGGTGTCAGATATCGGCACGATCGTGTGGGGCA
CCACGGCCGCGCTGTCCAAGGGATACGTCCGTGTCATTTTCTTCCTGATGGGCCTGTGCTACGGCATCTA
CACATTCTTCAACGCAGCCAAGGTCTACATTGAGGCGTACCACACCGTGCCGAAGGGCCGGTGTCGCCAG
GTGGTGACTGGCATGGCTTGGCTCTTCTTCGTATCATGGGGTATGTTCCCCATCCTGTTCATCCTCGGCC
CCGAGGGCTTCGGCGTCCTGAGCCGGTACGGCTCCAACGTCGGCCACACCATCATTGACCTGATGTCGAA
GCAGTGCTGGGGTCTGCTCGGCCACTACCTGCGCGTGCTGATCCACAGCCATATCCTCATCCACGGCGAC
ATTCGCAAGACCACCAAATTGAACATTGGTGGCACTGAGATTGAGGTCGAGACGCTGGTGGAGGACGAGG
CCGAGGCTGGCGCGGTC
